>Addgene plasmid #145485 | pGBW-m4046549 | depositor full sequence | sequence record 287662 | Full Sequence
GCGGCCGCTTGCTATATTGAAGTACGGATTAGAAGCCGCCGAGCGGGCGACAGCCCTCCGACGGAAGACT
CTCCTCCGTGCGTCCTCGTCTTCACCGGTCGCGTTCCTGAAACGCAGATGTGCCTCGCGCCGCACTGCTC
CGAACAATAAAGATTCTACAATACTAGCTTTTATGGTTATGAAGAGGAAAAATTGGCAGTAACCTGGCCC
CACAAACCTTCAAATTAACGAATCAAATTAACAACCATAGGATGATAATGCGATTAGTTTTTTAGCCTTA
TTTCTGGGGTAATTAATCAGCGAAGCGATGATTTTTGATCTATTAACAGATATATAAATGGAAAAGCTGC
ATAACCACTTTAACTAATACTTTCAACATTTTCAGTTTGTATTACTTCTTATTCAAATGTCATAAAAGTA
TCAACAAAAAATTGTTAATATACCTCTATACTTTAACGTCAAGGAGAAAAAACTATAATGGCATACACGA
GGTATGTAGACAATAACTTTTGCGGTCCTGATGGATACCCACTGGAATGTATCAAAGATTTGTTAGCTCG
TGCCGGTAAGGCTAGCTGTACCCTTTCTGAGCAATTGGACTTCATAGACACTAAGAGAGGTGTTTACTGT
TGTCGCGAACATGAACACGAAATTGCCTGGTATACCGAGAGATCAGAAAAATCCTACGAATTACAGACTC
CATTCGAAATTAAGTTGGCTAAGAAGTTTGATACATTCAACGGCGAATGCCCCAATTTCGTCTTTCCATT
GAACTCTATCATTAAAACTATCCAACCGAGAGTCGAGAAGAAGAAATTGGATGGTTTTATGGGTAGAATT
AGATCGGTGTACCCAGTTGCTTCCCCAAATGAATGTAACCAAATGTGTCTATCTACTTTGATGAAGTGTG
ACCACTGTGGTGAAACCAGTTGGCAAACAGGCGACTTCGTTAAGGCTACATGTGAATTTTGCGGTACCGA
GAACCTCACTAAGGAAGGTGCGACTACTTGTGGTTATTTACCTCAAAATGCAGTTGTCAAGATTTACTGT
CCAGCTTGCCATAACTCTGAAGTTGGACCTGAACACAGCTTGGCTGAATACCACAACGAATCCGGTTTAA
AGACCATCCTTCGAAAAGGTGGTCGTACCATAGCCTTCGGGGGTTGCGTCTTCTCATATGTTGGTTGTCA
TAATAAGTGTGCCTATTGGGTTCCAAGAGCTTCTGCTAATATCGGATGTAACCACACGGGTGTGGTCGGT
GAAGGCTCTGAGGGTTTGAACGATAACTTGTTGGAAATACTTCAGAAGGAAAAGGTCAACATTAACATCG
TTGGTGACTTTAAATTGAATGAAGAAATTGCTATTATCCTAGCGTCCTTCTCGGCCTCAACTTCCGCTTT
TGTAGAAACTGTTAAGGGTCTTGATTACAAAGCTTTCAAGCAAATCGTAGAATCATGCGGTAATTTCAAG
GTTACCAAGGGGAAAGCCAAAAAAGGTGCCTGGAACATTGGTGAACAAAAGTCTATACTGAGTCCATTAT
ATGCTTTCGCATCTGAAGCTGCTAGAGTCGTCAGATCTATTTTTTCCAGAACTCTCGAAACCGCTCAAAA
TTCAGTGAGAGTTTTGCAAAAAGCAGCCATTACTATCTTGGACGGTATTTCCCAGTACTCTTTGAGGTTA
ATCGATGCTATGATGTTTACCTCCGACTTGGCTACTAATAACCTGGTCGTCATGGCTTACATAACCGGTG
GCGTTGTTCAATTGACATCTCAATGGCTAACTAATATATTCGGTACTGTTTATGAAAAGCTCAAGCCAGT
CTTGGATTGGTTGGAGGAAAAGTTCAAGGAGGGCGTTGAGTTTTTACGGGATGGTTGGGAAATCGTTAAG
TTCATTTCTACATGTGCCTGTGAAATTGTCGGTGGTCAAATCGTGACCTGTGCTAAGGAAATTAAGGAGT
CGGTTCAAACTTTCTTTAAGTTGGTGAACAAATTTTTAGCTCTCTGTGCTGATTCGATTATCATCGGAGG
AGCGAAATTGAAGGCACTGAACTTGGGTGAAACCTTCGTCACCCACTCCAAAGGTCTGTACCGTAAATGT
GTTAAATCAAGAGAAGAAACTGGTTTGCTAATGCCTTTGAAGGCCCCGAAGGAAATTATCTTCTTGGAAG
GTGAAACATTACCAACAGAGGTTTTAACGGAAGAGGTAGTTTTGAAGACGGGGGATTTGCAGCCGTTAGA
ACAACCAACCTCTGAAGCCGTGGAAGCTCCCCTAGTTGGAACGCCAGTTTGCATTAACGGTCTGATGTTA
TTGGAAATCAAGGACACCGAAAAGTACTGTGCTCTCGCTCCAAACATGATGGTCACTAACAATACCTTCA
CTTTGAAGGGTGGTCTCGTGCCGAGAGGTTCTGATTATAAAGATCATGATGGTGATTATAAAGATCATGA
TATTGATTATAAAGATGATGATGATAAATAAACAGGCCCCTTTTCCTTTGTCGATATCATGTAATTAGTT
ATGTCACGCTTACATTCACGCCCTCCTCCCACATCCGCTCTAACCGAAAAGGAAGGAGTTAGACAACCTG
AAGTCTAGGTCCCTATTTATTTTTTTTAATAGTTATGTTAGTATTAAGAACGTTATTTATATTTCAAATT
TTTCTTTTTTTTCTGTACAAAGCGGCCGCCGAACCACTAGTGCACTGCAGTACACGGTTTCCTTGAAATT
TTTTTGATTCGGTAATCTCCGAACAGAAGGAAGAACGAAGGAAGGAGCACAGACTTAGATTGGTATATAT
ACGCATATGTAGTGTTGAAGAAACATGAAATTGCCCAGTATTCTTAACCCAACTGCACAGAACAAAAACG
TGCAGGAAACGAAGATAAATCATGTCGAAAGCTACATATAAGGAACGTGCTGCTACTCATCCTAGTCCTG
TTGCTGCCAAGCTATTTAATATCATGCACGAAAAGCAAACAAACTTGTGTGCTTCATTGGATGTTCGTAC
CACCAAGGAATTACTGGAGTTAGTTGAAGCATTAGGTCCCAAAATTTGTTTACTAAAAACACATGTGGAT
ATCTTGACTGATTTTTCCATGGAGGGCACAGTTAAGCCGCTAAAGGCATTATCCGCCAAGTACAATTTTT
TACTCTTCGAGGACAGAAAATTTGCTGACATTGGTAATACAGTCAAATTGCAGTACTCTGCGGGTGTATA
CAGAATAGCAGAATGGGCAGACATTACGAATGCACACGGTGTGGTGGGCCCAGGTATTGTTAGCGGTTTG
AAGCAGGCGGCAGAAGAAGTAACAAAGGAACCTAGAGGCCTTTTGATGTTAGCAGAATTGTCATGCAAGG
GCTCCCTATCTACTGGAGAATATACTAAGGGTACTGTTGACATTGCGAAGAGCGACAAAGATTTTGTTAT
CGGCTTTATTGCTCAAAGAGACATGGGTGGAAGAGATGAAGGTTACGATTGGTTGATTATGACACCCGGT
GTGGGTTTAGATGACAAGGGAGATGCATTGGGTCAACAGTATAGAACCGTGGATGATGTGGTTTCTACAG
GATCTGACATTATTATTGTTGGAAGAGGACTATTTGCAAAGGGAAGGGATGCTAAGGTAGAGGGTGAACG
TTACAGAAAAGCAGGCTGGGAAGCATATTTGAGAAGATGCGGCCAGCAAAACTAAAAAACTGTATTATAA
GTAAATGCATGTATACTAAACTCACAAATTAGAGCTTCAATTTAATTATATCAGTTATTACCCGAGTAAC
GAAGCATCTGTGCTTCATTTTGTAGAACAAAAATGCAACGCGAGAGCGCTAATTTTTCAAACAAAGAATC
TGAGCTGCATTTTTACAGAACAGAAATGCAACGCGAAAGCGCTATTTTACCAACGAAGAATCTGTGCTTC
ATTTTTGTAAAACAAAAATGCAACGCGAGAGCGCTAATTTTTCAAACAAAGAATCTGAGCTGCATTTTTA
CAGAACAGAAATGCAACGCGAGAGCGCTATTTTACCAACAAAGAATCTATACTTCTTTTTTGTTCTACAA
AAATGCATCCCGAGAGCGCTATTTTTCTAACAAAGCATCTTAGATTACTTTTTTTCTCCTTTGTGCGCTC
TATAATGCAGTCTCTTGATAACTTTTTGCACTGTAGGTCCGTTAAGGTTAGAAGAAGGCTACTTTGGTGT
CTATTTTCTCTTCCATAAAAAAAGCCTGACTCCACTTCCCGCGTTTACTGATTACTAGCGAAGCTGCGGG
TGCATTTTTTCAAGATAAAGGCATCCCCGATTATATTCTATACCGATGTGGATTGCGCATACTTTGTGAA
CAGAAAGTGATAGCGTTGATGATTCTTCATTGGTCAGAAAATTATGAACGGTTTCTTCTATTTTGTCTCT
ATATACTACGTATAGGAAATGTTTACATTTTCGTATTGTTTTCGATTCACTCTATGAATAGTTCTTACTA
CAATTTTTTTGTCTAAAGAGTAATACTAGAGATAAACATAAAAAATGTAGAGGTCGAGTTTAGATGCAAG
TTCAAGGAGCGAAAGGTGGATGGGTAGGTTATATAGGGATATAGCACAGAGATATATAGCAAAGAGATAC
TTTTGAGCAATGTTTGTGGAAGCGGTATTCGCAATATTTTAGTAGCTCGTTACAGTCCGGTGCGTTTTTG
GTTTTTTGAAAGTGCGTCATCAGAGCGCTTTTGGTTTTCAAAAGCGCTCTGAAGTTCCTATACTTTCTAG
CTAGAGAATAGGAACTTCCCGAGCGGCCGCGTGTTACAAGCTTGACTCCAGCGTAACTGGACTGCAATCA
ACTCACTGGCTCACCTTCACGGGTGGGCCTTTCTTCGGTAGAAAATCAAAGGATCTTCTTGAGATCCTTT
TTTTCTGCGCGTAATCTGCTGCTTGCAAACAAAAAAACCACCGCTACCAGCGGTGGTTTGTTTGCCGGAT
CAAGAGCTACCAACTCTTTTTCCGAGGTAACTGGCTTCAGCAGAGCGCAGATACCAAATACTGTTCTTCT
AGTGTAGCCGTAGTTAGGCCACCACTTCAAGAACTCTGTAGCACCGCCTACATACCTCGCTCTGCTAATC
CTGTTACCAGTGGCTGCTGCCAGTGGCGATAAGTCGTGTCTTACCGGGTTGGACTCAAGACGATAGTTAC
CGGATAAGGCGCAGCGGTCGGGCTGAACGGGGGGTTCGTGCACACAGCCCAGCTTGGAGCGAACGACCTA
CACCGAACTGAGATACCTACAGCGTGAGCTATGAGAAAGCGCCACGCTTCCCGAAGGGAGAAAGGCGGAC
AGGTATCCGGTAAGCGGCAGGGTCGGAACAGGAGAGCGCACGAGGGAGCTTCCAGGGGTAAACGCCTGGT
ATCTTTATAGTCCTGTCGGGTTTCGCCACCTCTGACTTGAGCATCGATTTTTGTGATGCTCGTCAGGGGG
GCGGAGCCTATGGAAAAACGCCAGCAACGCAGAAAGGCCCACCCGAAGGTGAGCCAGGTGATTACATTTG
GGCCCTCATCAGAGGTTTTCACCGTCATCACCGAAACGCGCGAGGCAGCTGCGGTAAAGCTCATCAGCGT
GGTCGTGAAGCGATTCACAGATGTCTGCCTGTTCATCCGCGTCCAGCTCGTTGAGTTTCTCCAGAAGCGT
TAATGTCTGGCTTCTGATAAAGCGGGCCATGTTAAGGGCGGTTTTTTCCTGTTTGGTCACTTACCAATGC
TTAATCAGTGAGGCACCTATCTCAGCGATCTGTCTATTTCGTTCATCCATAGTTGCCTGACTCCCCGTCG
TGTAGATAACTACGATGCGGGAGGGCTTACCATCTGGCCCCAGTGCTGCAATGATACCGCGAGACCCACG
CTCACCGGCTCCAGATTTATCAGCAATAAACCAGCCAGCCGGGAGGGCCGAGCGCAGAAGTGATCCTGCA
ACTTTATCCGCCTCCATCCAGTCTATTAATTGTTGCCGGGAAGCTAGAGTAAGTAGTTCGCCAGTTAATA
GTTTGCGCAACGTTGTTGCCATTGCTACAGGCATCGTGGTGTCACGCTCGTCGTTTGGTATGGCTTCATT
CAGCTCCGGTTCCCAACGATCAAGGCGAGTTACATGATCCCCCATGTTGTGCAAAAAAGCGGTTAGCTCC
TTCGGTCCTCCGATCGTTGCCAGAAGTAAGTTGGCCGCAGTGTTATCACTCATGGTTATGGCAGCACTGC
ATAATTCTCTTACTGTCATGCCATCCGTGAGATGCTTTTCTGTGACTGGTGAGTACTCAACCAAGTCATT
CTGAGAATAGTGTATGCGGCGACCGAGTTGCTCTTGCCCGGCGTCAATACGGGATAATACCGCGCCACAT
AGCAGAACTTTAAAAGTGCTCATCATTGGAAAACGTTCTTCGGGGCGTAAACTCTCAAGGATCTTACCGC
TGTTGAGATCCAGTTCGATGTAACCCACTCGTGCACCCAACTGATCTTCAGCATCTTTTACTTTCACCAG
CGTTTCTGGGTGAGCAAAAACAGGAAGGCAAAATGCCGCAAAAAAGGGAATAAGGGCGACACGGAAATGT
TGAATACTCATTTTAGCTTCCTTAGCTCCTGAAAATCTCGATAACTCAAAAAATACGCCCGGTAGTGATC
TTATTTCATTATGGTGAAAGTTGGAACCTCTTACGTGCCGATCAAGTCAAAAGCCTCCGGTCGGAGGCTT
TTGACTTTCTGCTATGGAGGTCAGGTATGATTTAAATGGTCAGTTAGA
Features (pLannotate 1.2.2; 14 found; start..end, strand, type, name):
     25..466     +  promoter       GAL1 promoter: S. cerevisiae GAL1; inducible promoter, regulated by Gal4
    481..2394    +  CDS            R1A_SARS2 (fragment): Experimental evidence at protein level: Swiss-Prot protein existence level 1. [Non-structural protein 10]: Plays a pivotal role in viral transcription by stimulating both nsp14 3'-5' exoribonuclease and nsp16 2'-O-methyltransferase activities. Therefore plays an essential role in viral mRNAs cap methylation. From Severe acute respiratory syndrome coronavirus 2 (2019-nCoV) (SARS-CoV-2).
   2412..2429    +  CDS            3xFLAG (fragment): three tandem FLAG® epitope tags, followed by an enterokinase cleavage site
   2507..2679    +  terminator     CYC1 terminator (fragment): S. cerevisiae CYC1; transcription terminator for CYC1
   2715..2891    +  promoter       URA3 promoter (fragment): S. cerevisiae URA3
   2892..3695    +  CDS            URA3: orotidine-5'-phosphate decarboxylase, required for uracil biosynthesis; S. cerevisiae URA3; yeast auxotrophic marker, counterselectable with 5-fluoroorotic acid (5-FOA)
   3778..4760    -  rep_origin     2μ ori: yeast 2μ plasmid origin of replication
   4838..4867    +  terminator     T3Te terminator: phage T3 early transcription terminator
   4889..5476    +  rep_origin     ori: high-copy-number ColE1/pMB1/pBR322/pUC origin of replication
   5488..5515    -  terminator     T7Te terminator: phage T7 early transcription terminator
   5539..5730    -  CDS            rop: Rop protein, which maintains plasmids at low copy number; rop
   5731..6591    -  CDS            AmpR: β-lactamase; bla; confers resistance to ampicillin, carbenicillin, and related antibiotics
   6592..6694    -  promoter       cat promoter: promoter of the E. coli cat gene encoding chloramphenicol acetyltransferase
   6695..6726    -  terminator     tonB terminator: bidirectional E. coli tonB-P14 transcription terminator
