[The description below was written by a language model from this plasmid's Addgene catalogue record and pLannotate feature annotations shown in this document.]
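Description:
pGBW-m4046549 is an E. coli–yeast shuttle plasmid for galactose-inducible expression of SARS-CoV-2 non-structural protein 2 (nsp2) in Saccharomyces cerevisiae. In bacteria it replicates from a high-copy ColE1/pUC-type origin and is selected with ampicillin. The β-lactamase gene is annotated as driven by a cat promoter, and the bacterial module is insulated by short transcription terminators (T3Te, T7Te, tonB). A short rop annotation sits next to AmpR, although the record lists the plasmid as high copy. In yeast, the 2μ origin supports multicopy episomal maintenance. URA3, with its own promoter, provides selection in ura3 auxotrophic hosts and can be counterselected with 5-FOA.

The payload is a synthetic nsp2 coding sequence of about 1.9 kb, recoded for S. cerevisiae codon usage and derived from the ORF1ab polyprotein. The automated annotation identifies it only as a fragment of the replicase polyprotein 1a, and the nsp10 function text attached to that hit is generic to the polyprotein entry and does not describe this insert. The gene lies downstream of the Gal4-regulated GAL1 promoter and is followed by a CYC1 terminator. According to the catalogue entry, the backbone supplies a C-terminal thrombin-cleavable 3xFLAG tag. The feature table detects only a short fragment of 3xFLAG immediately after the ORF, which may reflect recoding of the tag. This arrangement allows anti-FLAG detection or affinity capture of nsp2, with optional removal of the tag by thrombin. The annotated sequence is 6,768 nt, somewhat more than the sum of the listed backbone and insert sizes. The record states no application beyond yeast expression of nsp2.
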