Addgene plasmid #145485: pGBW-m4046549
Purpose: Yeast Expression plasmid for SARS-CoV-2 nsp2
Depositing lab: Ginkgo Bioworks & Benjie Chen. Depositing organization: Ginkgo Bioworks.
Backbone
  Vector backbone: AmpR; 2u URA3
  Backbone size w/o insert (bp): 4078
  Vector type: Yeast Expression
  Selectable markers: URA3
Growth in bacteria
  Bacterial resistance: Ampicillin, 100 μg/mL
  Growth temperature: 37°C
  Growth strain: DH5alpha
  Copy number: High Copy
Gene/Insert
  Gene/Insert name: SARS-CoV-2 nsp2
  Species: S. cerevisiae (budding yeast); Severe acute respiratory syndrome coronavirus 2
  Insert size (bp): 1913
  Mutation: Saccharomyces cerevisiae recode 1
  Entrez Gene: ORF1ab (a.k.a. GU280_gp01)
  Promoter: pGAL1
  Tag / fusion protein: Cleavable thrombin;3xFLAG (C terminal on backbone)
  Cloning method: Unknown
Resource information
  A portion of this plasmid was derived from a plasmid made by: GinkgoBioworks
Depositor comments: NCBI Reference Sequence: YP_009725298.1Created by gene synthesis with Not1 site.
How to cite: pGBW-m4046549 was a gift from Ginkgo Bioworks & Benjie Chen (Addgene plasmid # 145485 ; http://n2t.net/addgene:145485 ; RRID:Addgene_145485)
